>Addgene plasmid #35119 | pSA52 | depositor full sequence | sequence record 83389 | pSA52 sequence 7531 bps
TCGCGCGTTTCGGTGATGACGGTGAAAACCTCTGACACATGCAGCTCCCGGAGACGGTCACAGCTTGTCT
GTAAGCGGATGCCGGGAGCAGACAAGCCCGTCAGGGCGCGTCAGCGGGTGTTGGCGGGTGTCGGGGCTGG
CTTAACTATGCGGCATCAGAGCAGATTGTACTGAGAGTGCACCATAAACGACATTACTATATATATAATA
TAGGAAGCATTTAATAGACAGCATCGTAATATATGTGTACTTTGCAGTTATGACGCCAGATGGCAGTAGT
GGAAGATATTCTTTATTGAAAAATAGCTTGTCACCTTACGTACAATCTTGATCCGGAGCTTTTCTTTTTT
TGCCGATTAAGAATTAATTCGGTCGAAAAAAGAAAAGGAGAGGGCCAAGAGGGAGGGCATTGGTGACTAT
TGAGCACGTGAGTATACGTGATTAAGCACACAAAGGCAGCTTGGAGTATGTCTGTTATTAATTTCACAGG
TAGTTCTGGTCCATTGGTGAAAGTTTGCGGCTTGCAGAGCACAGAGGCCGCAGAATGTGCTCTAGATTCC
GATGCTGACTTGCTGGGTATTATATGTGTGCCCAATAGAAAGAGAACAATTGACCCGGTTATTGCAAGGA
AAATTTCAAGTCTTGTAAAAGCATATAAAAATAGTTCAGGCACTCCGAAATACTTGGTTGGCGTGTTTCG
TAATCAACCTAAGGAGGATGTTTTGGCTCTGGTCAATGATTACGGCATTGATATCGTCCAACTGCATGGA
GATGAGTCGTGGCAAGAATACCAAGAGTTCCTCGGTTTGCCAGTTATTAAAAGACTCGTATTTCCAAAAG
ACTGCAACATACTACTCAGTGCAGCTTCACAGAAACCTCATTCGTTTATTCCCTTGTTTGATTCAGAAGC
AGGTGGGACAGGTGAACTTTTGGATTGGAACTCGATTTCTGACTGGGTTGGAAGGCAAGAGAGCCCCGAA
AGCTTACATTTTATGTTAGCTGGTGGACTGACGCCAGAAAATGTTGGTGATGCGCTTAGATTAAATGGCG
TTATTGGTGTTGATGTAAGCGGAGGTGTGGAGACAAATGGTGTAAAAGACTCTAACAAAATAGCAAATTT
CGTCAAAAATGCTAAGAAATAGGTTATTACTGAGTAGTATTTATTTAAGTATTGTTTGTGCACTTGCCTG
CGGTGTGAAATACCGCACAGATGCGTAAGGAGAAAATACCGCATCAGGAAATTGTAAACGTTAATATTTT
GTTAAAATTCGCGTTAAATTTTTGTTAAATCAGCTCATTTTTTAACCAATAGGCCGAAATCGGCAAAATC
CCTTATAAATCAAAAGAATAGACCGAGATAGGGT
[37 nt withheld, positions 1365-1401]
AAAGAACGTGGACTCCAACGTCAAAGG
[49 nt withheld, positions 1429-1477]
T
[91 nt withheld, positions 1479-1569]
G
[124 nt withheld, positions 1571-1694]
CGCGCCATTCGCCATTCAGGCTGCGCAACTGTTGGGAAGGGCGATCGGTGCGGGCCTCTTCGCTATTACG
CCAGCTGGCGAAGGGGGGATGTGCTGCAAGGCGATTAAGTTGGGTAACGCCAGGGTTTTCCCAGTCACGA
CGTTGTAAAACGACGGCCAGTGAATTGTAATACGACTCACTATAGGGCGAATTGGAGCTCCACCGCGGTG
GCGGCCGCCAGCTGAAGCTTCGTACGCTGCAGGTCGACGGATCCCCGGGTTAATTAAGGCGCGCCAGATC
TGCCCGCCGGGAAGGCGAACCCGATCGGATGCATCCTCTCTGCTGCCATGATGCTGAAGTTGTCGTTGAA
CATGGTTGCTGCCGGCGAGGCGGTCGAGCAGGCAGTGCAGGAGGTGTTGGACTCGGGAGTCAGAACGGGC
GACCTGCTCGGCTCGAGCTCCACTTCGGAGGTTGGCGACGCCATTGCGCTTGCAGTTAAGGAAGCCTTGC
GCAGGCAATCCGCAGCTGGTCTGAGCTAGCCTCGAGGACCCTTCTCTTTAGACTATTCTACTCTTATGCA
CGTAAAAAATTCTAGGAAATATGTATTAACTAGGAGTAAAATAACCGGCTAGTGGCATTCATATAGCCGT
CTGTTTACATCTACATCACACATTTCGAGTGTATATCTCGCAACGTTGGCGTTAAATAGGCAGTCAATGG
CCCGACCATTCTATGGTGTTTAGGTCGATGCCATCTTTGTACAGCTTGCCTCGTCCCCGCCGGGTCACCC
GGCCAGCGACATGGAGGCCCAGAATACCCTCCTTGACAGTCTTGACGTGCGCAGCTCAGGGGCATGATGT
GACTGTCGCCCGTACATTTAGCCCATACATCCCCATGTATAATCATTTGCATCCATACATTTTGATGGCC
GCACGGCGCGAAGCAAAAATTACGGCTCCTCGCTGCAGACCTGCGAGCAGGGAAACGCTCCCCTCACAGA
CGCGTTGAATTGTCCCCACGCCGCGCCCCTGTAGAGAAATATAAAAGGTTAGGATTTGCCACTGAGGTTC
TTCTTTCATATACTTCCTTTTAAAATCTTGCTAGGATACAGTTCTCACATCACATCCGAACATAAACAAC
CATGACATTACAAGATCATCTTAATGATAAATCAAATATCATCCTACTTTTCACCACTAGATTAACTAAT
GAATTAATTGAATTTTGGAATGATGATTATAATTTTGAATGTTCTTTAAGATTATTAAATGATTTATCAT
TACAACAAAAAATATCTTCAATTACAAAAAACCCCAACCATCAACAACAAAGATTTAAATATAAACAATT
ATTATCAAATTTATTTATTAGATATGCAATCAATTCAATCATTCAATCAAATGATCTATTTAAAAAAATT
GAATTTGATTATAATGAATTTGGGAAACCCATATTACCATATAATTTCCAATTCAATATTAGTAGTTCTA
ATGATATAATTGCCTTAATTGTGGAATTTCCATCTTCATCTTCATTATCATCATCATCATTGTCATCATC
ATTATCTGGTGATCGAGCTTATGACCCAATTGGTATTGATTTATCACATTCTATTCAAAATAGTATATCA
AATACAGAATATCTTGAACAATTTAAACCGATTTTTGATGATGTTTATGAATTACCACAAATTGATAATT
ATTTTAAATTTAATCATTTTTGGACATTAAAAGAATCATTTACAAAATTGATTGGTAGTGGATTAAATAT
TGAATTATCAGATTTTTATTTCATAGTTGATTATAATGATAATGAGTTTTCTAGTGATAATGAAAAATTC
CAAACAAGTATAGTTGGAAATAATATTGGAGATAGTTGGATGTATTATTCATTGAATTGGTTTGATAAAA
TCTTGATAAATATAGATAAACTTGAATTAGCCAAGAATCAATTTATAACGGCATTAAATAAAAAAGAATT
TTATTGTCGTAGTTCTATTCTTGATAATGGTAATGTCGATGAATCTAAATTGCCAGTAATTATAACGATA
ATTAATCAAAACAAGAATAAATCAATTCAACCAATAGAGTTGAGATTTGAAAAATTATTATCTGAACATT
TAAACCAGTGATCAGTACTGACAATAAAAAGATTCTTGTTTTCAAGAACTTGTCATTTGTATAGTTTTTT
TATATTGTAGTTGTTCTATTTTAATCAAATGTTAGCGTGATTTATATTTTTTTTCGCCTCGACATCATCT
GCCCAGATGCGAAGTTAAGTGCGCAGAAAGTAATATCATGCGTCAATCGTATGTGAATGCTGGTCGCTAT
ACTGCTGTCGATTCGATACTAACGCCGCCATCCAGTGTCGACTAGGGTTGCTGCCATCGGCCTCGCTCGC
GTCTTTGCCGGATAGCAAGAGCGCCTTTGGCCTCTACGAGCCCTGCCACGGCTCTGCGCCCGATCTGCCC
GCCGGGAAGGCGAACCCGATCGGATGCATCCTCTCTGCTGCCATGATGCTGAAGTTGTCGTTGAACATGG
TTGCTGCCGGCGAGGCGGTCGAGCAGGCAGTGCAGGAGGTGTTGGACTCGGGAGTCAGAACGGGCGACCT
GCTCGGCTCGAGCTCCACTTCGGAGGTTGGCGACGCCATTGCGCTTGCAGTTAAGGAAGCCTTGCGCAGG
CAATCCGCAGCTGGTCTGAGCTAGCCTCGAGGACCCTTCTCTTTAGACTATTCTACTCTTATGCACGTAA
AAAATTCTAGGAAATATGTATTAACTAGGAGTAAAATAACCGGCTAGTGGCATTCATATAGCCGTCTGTT
TACATCTACATCACACATTTCGAGTGTATATCTCGCAACGTTGGCGTTAAATAGGCAGTCAATGGCCCGA
CCATTCTATGGTGTTTAGGTCGATGCCATCTTTGTACGTTTAAACGAGCTCGAATTCATCGATGATATCA
GATCCACTAGTGGCCTATGCGGCCGCTCTAGAACTAGTGGATCCCCCGGGCTGCAGGAATTCGATATCAA
GCTTATCGATACCGTCGACCTCGAGGGGGGGCCCGGTACCCAGCTTTTGTTCCCTTTAGTGAGGGTTAAT
TCCGAGCTTGGCGTAATCATGGTCATAGCTGTTTCCTGTGTGAAATTGTTATCCGCTCACAATTCCACAC
AACATAGGAGCCGGAAGCATAAAGTGTAAAGCCTGGGGTGCCTAATGAGTGAGGTAACTCACATTAATTG
CGTTGCGCTCACTGCCCGCTTTCCAGTCGGGAAACCTGTCGTGCCAGCTGCATTAATGAATCGGCCAACG
CGCGGGGAGAGGCGGTTTGCGTATTGGGCGCTCTTCCGCTTCCTCGCTCACTGACTCGCTGCGCTCGGTC
GTTCGGCTGCGGCGAGCGGTATCAGCTCACTCAAAGGCGGTAATACGGTTATCCACAGAATCAGGGGATA
ACGCAGGAAAGAACATGTGAGCAAAAGGCCAGCAAAAGGCCAGGAACCGTAAAAAGGCCGCGTTGCTGGC
GTTTTTCCATAGGCTCGGCCCCCCTGACGAGCATCACAAAAATCGACGCTCAAGTCAGAGGTGGCGAAAC
CCGACAGGACTATAAAGATACCAGGCGTTCCCCCCTGGAAGCTCCCTCGTGCGCTCTCCTGTTCCGACCC
TGCCGCTTACCGGATACCTGTCCGCCTTTCTCCCTTCGGGAAGCGTGGCGCTTTCTCAATGCTCACGCTG
TAGGTATCTCAGTTCGGTGTAGGTCGTTCGCTCCAAGCTGGGCTGTGTGCACGAACCCCCCGTTCAGCCC
GACCGCTGCGCCTTATCCGGTAACTATCGTCTTGAGTCCAACCCGGTAAGACACGACTTATCGCCACTGG
CAGCAGCCACTGGTAACAGGATTAGCAGAGCGAGGTATGTAGGCGGTGCTACAGAGTTCTTGAAGTGGTG
GCCTAACTACGGCTACACTAGAAGGACAGTATTTGGTATCTGCGCTCTGCTGAAGCCAGTTACCTTCGGA
AAAAGAGTTGGTAGCTCTTGATCCGGCAAACAAACCACCGCTGGTAGCGGTGGTTTTTTTGTTTGCAAGC
AGCAGATTACGCGCAGAAAAAAAGGATCTCAAGAAGATCCTTTGATCTTTTCTACGGGGTCTGACGCTCA
GTGGAACGAAAACTCACGTTAAGGGATTTTGGTCATGAGATTATCAAAAAGGATCTTCACCTAGATCCTT
TTAAATTAAAAATGAAGTTTTAAATCAATCTAAAGTATATATGAGTAAACTTGGTCTGACAGTTACCAAT
GCTTAATCAGTGAGGCACCTATCTCAGCGATCTGTCTATTTCGTTCATCCATAGTTGCCTGACTGCCCGT
CGTGTAGATAACTACGATACGGGAGGGCTTACCATCTGGCCCCAGTGCTGCAATGATACCGCGAGACCCA
CGCTCACCGGCTCCAGATTTATCAGCAATAAACCAGCCAGCCGGAAGGGCCGAGCGCAGAAGTGGTCCTG
CAACTTTATCCGCCTCCATCCAGTCTATTAATTGTTGCCGGGAAGCTAGAGTAAGTAGTTCGCCAGTTAA
TAGTTTGCGCAACGTTGTTGCCATTGCTACAGGCATCGTGGTGTCACGCTCGTCGTTTGGTATGGCTTCA
TTCAGCTCCGGTTCCCAACGATCAAGGCGAGTTACATGATCCCCCATGTTGTGAAAAAAAGCGGTTAGCT
CCTTCGGTCCTCCGATCGTTGTCAGAAGTAAGTTGGCCGCAGTGTTATCACTCATGGTTATGGCAGCACT
GCATAATTCTCTTACTGTCATGCCATCCGTAAGATGCTTTTCTGTGACTGGTGAGTACTCAACCAAGTCA
TTCTGAGAATAGTGTATGCGGCGACCGAGTTGCTCTTGCCCGGCGTCAATACGGGATAATACCGCGCCAC
ATAGCAGAACTTTAAAAGTGCTCATCATTGGAAAACGTTCTTCGGGGCGAAAACTCTCAAGGATCTTACC
GCTGTTGAGATCCAGTTCGATGTAACCCACTCGTGCACCCAACTGATCTTCAGCATCTTTTACTTTCACC
AGCGTTTCTGGGTGAGCAAAAACAGGAAGGCAAAATGCCGCAAAAAAGGGAATAAGGGCGACACGGAAAT
GTTGAATACTCATACTCTTCCTTTTTCAATATTATTGAAGCATTTATCAGGGTTATTGTCTCATGAGCGG
ATACATATTTGAATGTATTTAGAAAAATAAACAAATAGGGGTTCCGCGCACATTTCCCCGAAAAGTGCCA
CCTGGGTCCTTTTCATCACGTGCTATAAAAATAATTATAATTTAAATTTTTTAATATAAATATATAAATT
AAAAATAGAAAGTAAAAAAAGAAATTAAAGAAAAAATAGTTTTTGTTTTCCGAAGATGTAAAAGACTCTA
GGGGGATCGCCAACAAATACTACCTTTTATCTTGCTCTTCCTGCTCTCAGGTATTAATGCCGAATTGTTT
CATCTTGTCTGTGTAGAAGACCACACACGAAAATCCTGTGATTTTACATTTTACTTATCGTTAATCGAAT
GTATATCTATTTAATCTGCTTTTCTTGTCTAATAAATATATATGTAAAGTACGCTTTTTGTTGAAATTTT
TTAAACCTTTGTTTATTTTTTTTTCTTCATTCCGTAACTCTTCTACCTTCTTTATTTACTTTCTAAAATC
CAAATACAAAACATAAAAATAAATAAACACAGAGTAAATTCCCAAATTATTCCATCATTAAAAGATACGA
GGCGCGTGTAAGTTACAGGCAAGCGATCCGTCCTAAGAAACCATTATTATCATGACATTAACCTATAAAA
ATAGGCGTATCACGAGGCCCTTTCGTC
Features (pLannotate 1.2.2; 23 found; start..end, strand, type, name):
    137..186     +  misc_feature   bom (fragment): basis of mobility region from pBR322
    187..467     +  promoter       TRP1 promoter: S. cerevisiae TRP1
    468..1142    +  CDS            TRP1: phosphoribosylanthranilate isomerase, required for tryptophan biosynthesis; S. cerevisiae TRP1; yeast auxotrophic marker
   1189..1238    +  misc_feature   bom (fragment): basis of mobility region from pBR322
   1239..1694    -  rep_origin     f1 ori (sequence partly withheld): f1 bacteriophage origin of replication; arrow indicates direction of (+) strand synthesis
   1702..1859    -  CDS            lacZα (fragment): LacZα fragment of β-galactosidase; lacZ fragment
   1862..1880    +  promoter       T7 promoter: promoter for bacteriophage T7 RNA polymerase
   1889..1912    +  misc_feature   MCS (fragment): pBluescript multiple cloning site
   1965..2183    +  CDS            LEU2 (fragment): LEU3_YEAST - Experimental evidence at protein level: Swiss-Prot protein existence level 1. Catalyzes the oxidation of 3-carboxy-2-hydroxy-4- methylpentanoate (3-isopropylmalate) to 3-carboxy-4-methyl-2- oxopentanoate. The product decarboxylates to 4-methyl-2 oxopentanoate. From Saccharomyces cerevisiae (strain ATCC 204508 / S288c) (Baker's yeast).
   2472..2815    +  promoter       TEF promoter: Ashbya gossypii TEF promoter
   3811..4008    +  terminator     TEF terminator: Ashbya gossypii TEF terminator
   4019..4348    +  CDS            LEU2 (fragment): LEU3_YEAST - Experimental evidence at protein level: Swiss-Prot protein existence level 1. Catalyzes the oxidation of 3-carboxy-2-hydroxy-4- methylpentanoate (3-isopropylmalate) to 3-carboxy-4-methyl-2- oxopentanoate. The product decarboxylates to 4-methyl-2 oxopentanoate. From Saccharomyces cerevisiae (strain ATCC 204508 / S288c) (Baker's yeast).
   4653..4744    +  misc_feature   MCS (fragment): pBluescript multiple cloning site
   4757..4775    -  promoter       T3 promoter: promoter for bacteriophage T3 RNA polymerase
   4820..4836    -  protein_bind   lac operator: The lac repressor binds to the lac operator to inhibit transcription in E. coli. This inhibition can be relieved by adding lactose or isopropyl-β-D-thiogalactopyranoside (IPTG). lac repressor encoded by lacI
   4844..4874    -  promoter       lac promoter: promoter for the E. coli lac operon
   4889..4910    -  protein_bind   CAP binding site: CAP binding activates transcription in the presence of cAMP. E. coli catabolite activator protein
   4923..5015    -  CDS            lacI (fragment): lac repressor; lacI; The lac repressor binds to the lac operator to inhibit transcription in E. coli. This inhibition can be relieved by adding lactose or isopropyl-β-D-thiogalactopyranoside (IPTG).
   5198..5786    -  rep_origin     ori: high-copy-number ColE1/pMB1/pBR322/pUC origin of replication
   5957..6817    -  CDS            AmpR: β-lactamase; bla; confers resistance to ampicillin, carbenicillin, and related antibiotics
   6818..6922    -  promoter       AmpR promoter: bla
   6959..7462    +  misc_feature   CEN/ARS: S. cerevisiae CEN6 centromere fused to an autonomously replicating sequence
   7531..35      +  CDS            rop (fragment) (across the origin): Rop protein, which maintains plasmids at low copy number; rop
