[The description below was written by a language model from this plasmid's Addgene catalogue record and pLannotate feature annotations shown in this document.]
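Description:
pSA52 is a yeast–E. coli shuttle plasmid built on pRS314, a low-copy centromeric vector that replicates in Saccharomyces cerevisiae through a CEN6/ARS element and carries the TRP1 auxotrophic marker with its own promoter. In bacteria it is maintained at high copy from a ColE1/pUC-type origin and selected with ampicillin through the β-lactamase gene. An f1 origin is also present, along with the usual pBluescript-derived remnants: lacZα and MCS fragments, the lac promoter and operator, and flanking T7 and T3 promoters.

The insert, callys5MX3, sits in the polylinker. It is an MX-style cassette in which the Ashbya gossypii TEF promoter and TEF terminator frame a gap of roughly 1 kb that the feature table leaves unannotated. According to the catalogue entry, this gap presumably holds the Candida albicans LYS5 open reading frame, although the annotation does not confirm this directly. The catalogue lists lysine as the selectable marker, so the cassette is expected to complement a lys5 host for growth without lysine. The associated publication title describes the LYS5MX cassettes as offering both positive and negative selection for gene replacement in S. cerevisiae.

Two partial LEU2 coding fragments flank the TEF-driven cassette, one upstream and one downstream. This suggests the cassette is embedded in or interrupts LEU2 sequence, perhaps as a leu2-directed replacement or test allele, but the record does not state the purpose of this arrangement. It also does not define the "MX3" designation, and no direct repeats are annotated. The plasmid most plausibly serves as a replicating source or template for the heterologous LYS5 marker in yeast gene disruption and marker-recycling work.
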