Addgene plasmid #35119: pSA52
Depositing lab: John McCusker. Depositing organization: Duke University. Publication: Positive and negative selection LYS5MX gene replacement cassettes for use in Saccharomyces cerevisiae. Ito-Harashima S, McCusker JH. Yeast. 2004 Jan 15;21(1):53-61. 10.1002/yea.1057 PubMed 14745782.
Backbone
  Vector backbone: pRS314
  Vector type: Yeast replicating
  Selectable markers: Lysine
Growth in bacteria
  Bacterial resistance: Ampicillin, 100 μg/mL
  Growth temperature: 37°C
  Growth strain: DH5alpha
  Copy number: High Copy
Gene/Insert
  Gene/Insert name: callys5MX3
  Species: C.albicans
Terms and licenses: Academic/Nonprofit Terms; Industry Terms: Not Available to Industry
How to cite: pSA52 was a gift from John McCusker (Addgene plasmid # 35119 ; http://n2t.net/addgene:35119 ; RRID:Addgene_35119)
