>Addgene plasmid #35119 | pSA52 | addgene partial sequence | sequence record 53325 | T7 5'-TAATACGACTCACTATAGGG-3'
GCTTCGTACGCTGCAGGTCGACGGATCCCCGGGTTAATTAAGGCGCGCCAGATCTGCCCGCCGGGAAGGC
GAACCCGATCGGATGCATCCTCTCTGCTGCCATGATGCTGAAGTTGTCGTTGAACATGGTTGCTGCCGGC
GAGGCGGTCGAGCAGGCAGTGCAGGAGGTGTTGGACTCGGGAGTCAGAACGGGCGACCTGCTCGGCTCGA
GCTCCACTTCGGAGGTTGGCGACGCCATTGCGCTTGCAGTTAAGGAAGCCTTGCGCAGGCAATCCGCAGC
TGGTCTGAGCTAGCCTCGAGGACCCTTCTCTTTAGACTATTCTACTCTTATGCACGTAAAAAATTCTAGG
AAATATGTATTAACTAGGAGTAAAATAACCGGCTAGTGGCATTCATATAGCCGTCTGTTTACATCTACAT
CACACATTTCGAGTGTATATCTCGCAACGTTGGCGTTAAATAGGCAGTCAATGGCCCGACCATTCTATGG
TGTTTAGGTCGATGCCATCTTTGTACAGCTTGCCTCGTCCCCGCCGGGTCACCCGGCCAGCGACATGGAG
GCCCAGAATACCCTCCTTGACAGTCTTGACGTGCGCAGCTCAGGGGCATGATGTGACTGTCGCCCGTACA
TTTAGCCCATACAT
