>Addgene plasmid #35119 | pSA52 | addgene partial sequence | sequence record 53756 | Tef-promoter-F 5'-GGATACAGTTCTCACATCAC
GATCATCTTAATGATAAATCAAATATCATCCTACTTTTCACCACTAGATTAACTAATGAATTAATTGAAT
TTTGGAATGATGATTATAATTTTGAATGTTCTTTAAGATTATTAAATGATTTATCATTACAACAAAAAAT
ATCTTCAATTACAAAAAACCCCAACCATCAACAACAAAGATTTAAATATAAACAATTATTATCAAATTTA
TTTATTAGATATGCAATCAATTCAATCATTCAATCAAATGATCTATTTAAAAAAATTGAATTTGATTATA
ATGAATTTGGGAAACCCATATTACCATATAATTTCCAATTCAATATTAGTAGTTCTAATGATATAATTGC
CTTAATTGTGGAATTTCCATCTTCATCTTCATTATCATCATCATCATTGTCATCATCATTATCTGGTGAT
CGAGCTTATGACCCAATTGGTATTGATTTATCACATTCTATTCAAAATAGTATATCAAATACAGAATATC
TTGAACAATTTAAACCGATTTTTGATGATGTTTATGAATTACCACAAATTGATAATTATTTTAAATTTAA
TCATTTTTGGACATTAAAAGAATCATTTACAAAATTGATTGGTAGTGGATTAAATATTGAATTATCAGAT
TTTTATTTCATAGTTGATTATAATGATAATGAGTTTTCTAGTGATAATGAAAAATTCCAAACAAGTATAG
TTGGAAATAATATTGGAGATAGTTGGATGTATTATTCATTGAATTGGTTTGATAAAATCTTGATAAATAT
AGATAAACTTGAATTAGCCAAGAATCAATTTATAACGGCATTAAATAAAAAAGAATTTTATTGTCGTAGT
TCTATTCTTGATAATGGTAATGTCGATGAATCTAAATTGCCAGTAATT
